Addgene plasmid #77640: ARSG gRNA (BRDN0001147989)
Purpose: 3rd generation lentiviral gRNA plasmid targeting human ARSG
Depositing lab: John Doench & David Root. Depositing organization: Broad Institute. Publication: Optimized sgRNA design to maximize activity and minimize off-target effects of CRISPR-Cas9. Doench JG, Fusi N, Sullender M, Hegde M, Vaimberg EW, Donovan KF, Smith I, Tothova Z, Wilen C, Orchard R, Virgin HW, Listgarten J, Root DE. Nat Biotechnol. 2016 Jan 18. doi: 10.1038/nbt.3437. PubMed 26780180.
Backbone
  Vector backbone: lentiGuide-Puro
  Backbone manufacturer: Zhang Lab (Addgene plasmid # 52963)
  Vector type: Mammalian Expression, Lentiviral, CRISPR
  Selectable markers: Puromycin
Growth in bacteria
  Bacterial resistance: Ampicillin, 100 μg/mL
  Growth temperature: 37°C
  Growth strain: DH5alpha
  Copy number: High Copy
Gene/Insert
  Gene/Insert name: ARSG (alt names: ARSG; NM_001267727.1)
  gRNA/shRNA sequence: TCCAGCCAAGCAGACGACCT
  Species: H. sapiens (human)
  Entrez Gene: ARSG (a.k.a. UNQ839/PRO1777)
  Promoter: hU6
  Cloning method: Unknown
  Sequencing primers: 5′ U6-F; 3′ pS2-R
Terms and licenses: Academic/Nonprofit Terms; Industry Terms: Not Available to Industry
Depositor comments: The gRNA was designed to target the following Genbank reference sequence(s): NM_001267727.1,NM_014960.4. Note that this plasmid does NOT contain Cas9. It should be used in conjunction with lentiCas9-Blast (Addgene #52962) or otherwise with cell lines already expressing Cas9. Browse the full kinome gRNA library at http://www.addgene.org/pooled-library/broadgpp-human-kinome/ or visit http://www.broadinstitute.org/rnai/public/ for detailed protocols and information.
How to cite: ARSG gRNA (BRDN0001147989) was a gift from John Doench & David Root (Addgene plasmid # 77640 ; http://n2t.net/addgene:77640 ; RRID:Addgene_77640)
