[The description below was written by a language model from this plasmid's Addgene catalogue record and pLannotate feature annotations shown in this document.]
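Description:
ARSG gRNA (BRDN0001147989) is a third-generation lentiviral guide RNA plasmid built on the lentiGuide-Puro backbone, designed to direct Streptococcus pyogenes Cas9 to the human arylsulfatase G gene (ARSG). The assembled sequence is about 8.3 kb. In bacteria it is maintained at high copy through a ColE1/pUC-type origin and selected with ampicillin via the β-lactamase gene. An f1 origin, lac regulatory remnants, T7 and T3 promoters and an SV40 origin are also annotated as backbone elements.

The lentiviral transfer cassette begins with an RSV promoter fused to a truncated HIV-1 5' LTR, which makes genomic RNA production Tat-independent. This is followed by the Ψ packaging signal with a partial gag sequence, the Rev response element for nuclear export of the unspliced genome, and a cPPT/CTS that aids nuclear import. The cassette ends in a ΔU3 self-inactivating 3' LTR, followed by an SV40 polyadenylation signal.

Two expression units sit within this frame. In the first, a human U6 RNA polymerase III promoter drives the ARSG-specific spacer joined to the SpCas9 gRNA scaffold. In the second, the EF-1α core promoter with its intron A drives puromycin N-acetyltransferase, stabilised by a WPRE, so that transduced mammalian cells can be selected with puromycin.

The plasmid does not encode Cas9, so it has to be paired with a separate Cas9 lentivector or used in cells that already express the nuclease. According to the depositor, the guide was designed against two ARSG reference transcripts, and the comments link the plasmid to a human kinome gRNA library. It is typically used for knockout of ARSG in human cells.
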