Features (pLannotate 1.2.2; 29 found; start..end, strand, type, name):
     14..80      +  CDS            small t antigen (fragment): SV40 (simian virus 40) small t antigen
    106..317     +  promoter       EF-1α core promoter: core promoter for human elongation factor EF-1α
    318..1256    +  intron         EF-1α intron A: intron upstream of the start codon of human EF-1α
   1278..1877    +  CDS            PuroR (fragment): puromycin N-acetyltransferase; pac from Streptomyces; confers resistance to puromycin
   1893..2481    +  misc_feature   WPRE: woodchuck hepatitis virus posttranscriptional regulatory element
   2532..2551    +  misc_feature   cPPT/CTS (fragment): central polypurine tract and central termination sequence of HIV-1
   2553..2786    +  LTR            3' LTR (ΔU3): self-inactivating 3' long terminal repeat (LTR) from HIV-1
   2864..2985    +  polyA_signal   SV40 poly(A) signal: SV40 polyadenylation signal
   3025..3160    +  rep_origin     SV40 ori: SV40 origin of replication
   3181..3199    -  promoter       T7 promoter: promoter for bacteriophage T7 RNA polymerase
   3207..3362    +  CDS            lacZα (fragment): LacZα fragment of β-galactosidase; lacZ fragment
   3367..3795    +  rep_origin     f1 ori (sequence partly withheld): f1 bacteriophage origin of replication; arrow indicates direction of (+) strand synthesis
   3848..3952    +  promoter       AmpR promoter: bla
   3953..4813    +  CDS            AmpR: β-lactamase; bla; confers resistance to ampicillin, carbenicillin, and related antibiotics
   4984..5572    +  rep_origin     ori: high-copy-number ColE1/pMB1/pBR322/pUC origin of replication
   5755..5847    +  CDS            lacI (fragment): lac repressor; lacI; The lac repressor binds to the lac operator to inhibit transcription in E. coli. This inhibition can be relieved by adding lactose or isopropyl-β-D-thiogalactopyranoside (IPTG).
   5860..5881    +  protein_bind   CAP binding site: CAP binding activates transcription in the presence of cAMP. E. coli catabolite activator protein
   5896..5926    +  promoter       lac promoter: promoter for the E. coli lac operon
   5934..5950    +  protein_bind   lac operator: The lac repressor binds to the lac operator to inhibit transcription in E. coli. This inhibition can be relieved by adding lactose or isopropyl-β-D-thiogalactopyranoside (IPTG). lac repressor encoded by lacI
   5995..6013    +  promoter       T3 promoter: promoter for bacteriophage T3 RNA polymerase
   6041..6267    +  promoter       RSV promoter: Rous sarcoma virus enhancer/promoter
   6268..6448    +  LTR            5' LTR (truncated): truncated 5' long terminal repeat (LTR) from HIV-1
   6495..6620    +  misc_feature   HIV-1 Ψ: packaging signal of human immunodeficiency virus type 1
   6604..6967    +  CDS            HIV-1 gag (fragment): gag protein from human immunodeficiency virus 1; gag
   7113..7346    +  misc_feature   RRE: The Rev response element (RRE) of HIV-1 allows for Rev-dependent mRNA export from the nucleus to the cytoplasm.
   7723..7749    +  CDS            Rev (fragment): human immunodeficiency virus 1 (HIV-1) Rev protein; rev; enhances nuclear export of unspliced and incompletely spliced viral mRNAs
   7753..7993    +  promoter       U6 promoter: RNA polymerase III promoter for human U6 snRNA
   8023..8098    +  misc_RNA       gRNA scaffold: guide RNA scaffold for the Streptococcus pyogenes CRISPR/Cas9 system
   8154..8271    +  misc_feature   cPPT/CTS: central polypurine tract and central termination sequence of HIV-1
>Addgene plasmid #77640 | ARSG gRNA (BRDN0001147989) | addgene full sequence | sequence record 189037 | Addgene Assembled Sequence
CCCGGGTGCAAAGATGGATAAAGTTTTAAACAGAGAGGAATCTTTGCAGCTAATGGACCTTCTAGGTCTT
GAAAGGAGTGGGAATTGGCTCCGGTGCCCGTCAGTGGGCAGAGCGCACATCGCCCACAGTCCCCGAGAAG
TTGGGGGGAGGGGTCGGCAATTGATCCGGTGCCTAGAGAAGGTGGCGCGGGGTAAACTGGGAAAGTGATG
TCGTGTACTGGCTCCGCCTTTTTCCCGAGGGTGGGGGAGAACCGTATATAAGTGCAGTAGTCGCCGTGAA
CGTTCTTTTTCGCAACGGGTTTGCCGCCAGAACACAGGTAAGTGCCGTGTGTGGTTCCCGCGGGCCTGGC
CTCTTTACGGGTTATGGCCCTTGCGTGCCTTGAATTACTTCCACCTGGCTGCAGTACGTGATTCTTGATC
CCGAGCTTCGGGTTGGAAGTGGGTGGGAGAGTTCGAGGCCTTGCGCTTAAGGAGCCCCTTCGCCTCGTGC
TTGAGTTGAGGCCTGGCCTGGGCGCTGGGGCCGCCGCGTGCGAATCTGGTGGCACCTTCGCGCCTGTCTC
GCTGCTTTCGATAAGTCTCTAGCCATTTAAAATTTTTGATGACCTGCTGCGACGCTTTTTTTCTGGCAAG
ATAGTCTTGTAAATGCGGGCCAAGATCTGCACACTGGTATTTCGGTTTTTGGGGCCGCGGGCGGCGACGG
GGCCCGTGCGTCCCAGCGCACATGTTCGGCGAGGCGGGGCCTGCGAGCGCGGCCACCGAGAATCGGACGG
GGGTAGTCTCAAGCTGGCCGGCCTGCTCTGGTGCCTGGCCTCGCGCCGCCGTGTATCGCCCCGCCCTGGG
CGGCAAGGCTGGCCCGGTCGGCACCAGTTGCGTGAGCGGAAAGATGGCCGCTTCCCGGCCCTGCTGCAGG
GAGCTCAAAATGGAGGACGCGGCGCTCGGGAGAGCGGGCGGGTGAGTCACCCACACAAAGGAAAAGGGCC
TTTCCGTCCTCAGCCGTCGCTTCATGTGACTCCACGGAGTACCGGGCGCCGTCCAGGCACCTCGATTAGT
TCTCGAGCTTTTGGAGTACGTCGTCTTTAGGTTGGGGGGAGGGGTTTTATGCGATGGAGTTTCCCCACAC
TGAGTGGGTGGAGACTGAAGTTAGGCCAGCTTGGCACTTGATGTAATTCTCCTTGGAATTTGCCCTTTTT
GAGTTTGGATCTTGGTTCATTCTCAAGCCTCAGACAGTGGTTCAAAGTTTTTTTCTTCCATTTCAGGTGT
CGTGACGTACGGCCACCATGACCGAGTACAAGCCCACGGTGCGCCTCGCCACCCGCGACGACGTCCCCAG
GGCCGTACGCACCCTCGCCGCCGCGTTCGCCGACTACCCCGCCACGCGCCACACCGTCGATCCGGACCGC
CACATCGAGCGGGTCACCGAGCTGCAAGAACTCTTCCTCACGCGCGTCGGGCTCGACATCGGCAAGGTGT
GGGTCGCGGACGACGGCGCCGCCGTGGCGGTCTGGACCACGCCGGAGAGCGTCGAAGCGGGGGCGGTGTT
CGCCGAGATCGGCCCGCGCATGGCCGAGTTGAGCGGTTCCCGGCTGGCCGCGCAGCAACAGATGGAAGGC
CTCCTGGCGCCGCACCGGCCCAAGGAGCCCGCGTGGTTCCTGGCCACCGTCGGAGTCTCGCCCGACCACC
AGGGCAAGGGTCTGGGCAGCGCCGTCGTGCTCCCCGGAGTGGAGGCGGCCGAGCGCGCCGGGGTGCCCGC
CTTCCTGGAGACCTCCGCGCCCCGCAACCTCCCCTTCTACGAGCGGCTCGGCTTCACCGTCACCGCCGAC
GTCGAGGTGCCCGAAGGACCGCGCACCTGGTGCATGACCCGCAAGCCCGGTGCCTGAACGCGTTAAGTCG
ACAATCAACCTCTGGATTACAAAATTTGTGAAAGATTGACTGGTATTCTTAACTATGTTGCTCCTTTTAC
GCTATGTGGATACGCTGCTTTAATGCCTTTGTATCATGCTATTGCTTCCCGTATGGCTTTCATTTTCTCC
TCCTTGTATAAATCCTGGTTGCTGTCTCTTTATGAGGAGTTGTGGCCCGTTGTCAGGCAACGTGGCGTGG
TGTGCACTGTGTTTGCTGACGCAACCCCCACTGGTTGGGGCATTGCCACCACCTGTCAGCTCCTTTCCGG
GACTTTCGCTTTCCCCCTCCCTATTGCCACGGCGGAACTCATCGCCGCCTGCCTTGCCCGCTGCTGGACA
GGGGCTCGGCTGTTGGGCACTGACAATTCCGTGGTGTTGTCGGGGAAATCATCGTCCTTTCCTTGGCTGC
TCGCCTGTGTTGCCACCTGGATTCTGCGCGGGACGTCCTTCTGCTACGTCCCTTCGGCCCTCAATCCAGC
GGACCTTCCTTCCCGCGGCCTGCTGCCGGCTCTGCGGCCTCTTCCGCGTCTTCGCCTTCGCCCTCAGACG
AGTCGGATCTCCCTTTGGGCCGCCTCCCCGCGTCGACTTTAAGACCAATGACTTACAAGGCAGCTGTAGA
TCTTAGCCACTTTTTAAAAGAAAAGGGGGGACTGGAAGGGCTAATTCACTCCCAACGAAGACAAGATCTG
CTTTTTGCTTGTACTGGGTCTCTCTGGTTAGACCAGATCTGAGCCTGGGAGCTCTCTGGCTAACTAGGGA
ACCCACTGCTTAAGCCTCAATAAAGCTTGCCTTGAGTGCTTCAAGTAGTGTGTGCCCGTCTGTTGTGTGA
CTCTGGTAACTAGAGATCCCTCAGACCCTTTTAGTCAGTGTGGAAAATCTCTAGCAGTACGTATAGTAGT
TCATGTCATCTTATTATTCAGTATTTATAACTTGCAAAGAAATGAATATCAGAGAGTGAGAGGAACTTGT
TTATTGCAGCTTATAATGGTTACAAATAAAGCAATAGCATCACAAATTTCACAAATAAAGCATTTTTTTC
ACTGCATTCTAGTTGTGGTTTGTCCAAACTCATCAATGTATCTTATCATGTCTGGCTCTAGCTATCCCGC
CCCTAACTCCGCCCATCCCGCCCCTAACTCCGCCCAGTTCCGCCCATTCTCCGCCCCATGGCTGACTAAT
TTTTTTTATTTATGCAGAGGCCGAGGCCGCCTCGGCCTCTGAGCTATTCCAGAAGTAGTGAGGAGGCTTT
TTTGGAGGCCTAGGGACGTACCCAATTCGCCCTATAGTGAGTCGTATTACGCGCGCTCACTGGCCGTCGT
TTTACAACGTCGTGACTGGGAAAACCCTGGCGTTACCCAACTTAATCGCCTTGCAGCACATCCCCCTTTC
GCCAGCTGGCGTAATAGCGAAGAGGCCCGCACCGATCGCCCTTCCCAACAGTTGCGCAGCCTGAATGGCG
AATGGG
[124 nt withheld, positions 3367-3490]
C
[91 nt withheld, positions 3492-3582]
A
[49 nt withheld, positions 3584-3632]
CCTTTGACGTTGGAGTCCACGTTCTTT
[37 nt withheld, positions 3660-3696]
ACCCTATCTCGGTCTATTCTTTTGATTTATAAGGGATTTTGCCGATTTCGGCCTATTGGTTAAAAAATGA
GCTGATTTAACAAAAATTTAACGCGAATTTTAACAAAATATTAACGCTTACAATTTAGGTGGCACTTTTC
GGGGAAATGTGCGCGGAACCCCTATTTGTTTATTTTTCTAAATACATTCAAATATGTATCCGCTCATGAG
ACAATAACCCTGATAAATGCTTCAATAATATTGAAAAAGGAAGAGTATGAGTATTCAACATTTCCGTGTC
GCCCTTATTCCCTTTTTTGCGGCATTTTGCCTTCCTGTTTTTGCTCACCCAGAAACGCTGGTGAAAGTAA
AAGATGCTGAAGATCAGTTGGGTGCACGAGTGGGTTACATCGAACTGGATCTCAACAGCGGTAAGATCCT
TGAGAGTTTTCGCCCCGAAGAACGTTTTCCAATGATGAGCACTTTTAAAGTTCTGCTATGTGGCGCGGTA
TTATCCCGTATTGACGCCGGGCAAGAGCAACTCGGTCGCCGCATACACTATTCTCAGAATGACTTGGTTG
AGTACTCACCAGTCACAGAAAAGCATCTTACGGATGGCATGACAGTAAGAGAATTATGCAGTGCTGCCAT
AACCATGAGTGATAACACTGCGGCCAACTTACTTCTGACAACGATCGGAGGACCGAAGGAGCTAACCGCT
TTTTTGCACAACATGGGGGATCATGTAACTCGCCTTGATCGTTGGGAACCGGAGCTGAATGAAGCCATAC
CAAACGACGAGCGTGACACCACGATGCCTGTAGCAATGGCAACAACGTTGCGCAAACTATTAACTGGCGA
ACTACTTACTCTAGCTTCCCGGCAACAATTAATAGACTGGATGGAGGCGGATAAAGTTGCAGGACCACTT
CTGCGCTCGGCCCTTCCGGCTGGCTGGTTTATTGCTGATAAATCTGGAGCCGGTGAGCGTGGGTCTCGCG
GTATCATTGCAGCACTGGGGCCAGATGGTAAGCCCTCCCGTATCGTAGTTATCTACACGACGGGGAGTCA
GGCAACTATGGATGAACGAAATAGACAGATCGCTGAGATAGGTGCCTCACTGATTAAGCATTGGTAACTG
TCAGACCAAGTTTACTCATATATACTTTAGATTGATTTAAAACTTCATTTTTAATTTAAAAGGATCTAGG
TGAAGATCCTTTTTGATAATCTCATGACCAAAATCCCTTAACGTGAGTTTTCGTTCCACTGAGCGTCAGA
CCCCGTAGAAAAGATCAAAGGATCTTCTTGAGATCCTTTTTTTCTGCGCGTAATCTGCTGCTTGCAAACA
AAAAAACCACCGCTACCAGCGGTGGTTTGTTTGCCGGATCAAGAGCTACCAACTCTTTTTCCGAAGGTAA
CTGGCTTCAGCAGAGCGCAGATACCAAATACTGTTCTTCTAGTGTAGCCGTAGTTAGGCCACCACTTCAA
GAACTCTGTAGCACCGCCTACATACCTCGCTCTGCTAATCCTGTTACCAGTGGCTGCTGCCAGTGGCGAT
AAGTCGTGTCTTACCGGGTTGGACTCAAGACGATAGTTACCGGATAAGGCGCAGCGGTCGGGCTGAACGG
GGGGTTCGTGCACACAGCCCAGCTTGGAGCGAACGACCTACACCGAACTGAGATACCTACAGCGTGAGCT
ATGAGAAAGCGCCACGCTTCCCGAAGGGAGAAAGGCGGACAGGTATCCGGTAAGCGGCAGGGTCGGAACA
GGAGAGCGCACGAGGGAGCTTCCAGGGGGAAACGCCTGGTATCTTTATAGTCCTGTCGGGTTTCGCCACC
TCTGACTTGAGCGTCGATTTTTGTGATGCTCGTCAGGGGGGCGGAGCCTATGGAAAAACGCCAGCAACGC
GGCCTTTTTACGGTTCCTGGCCTTTTGCTGGCCTTTTGCTCACATGTTCTTTCCTGCGTTATCCCCTGAT
TCTGTGGATAACCGTATTACCGCCTTTGAGTGAGCTGATACCGCTCGCCGCAGCCGAACGACCGAGCGCA
GCGAGTCAGTGAGCGAGGAAGCGGAAGAGCGCCCAATACGCAAACCGCCTCTCCCCGCGCGTTGGCCGAT
TCATTAATGCAGCTGGCACGACAGGTTTCCCGACTGGAAAGCGGGCAGTGAGCGCAACGCAATTAATGTG
AGTTAGCTCACTCATTAGGCACCCCAGGCTTTACACTTTATGCTTCCGGCTCGTATGTTGTGTGGAATTG
TGAGCGGATAACAATTTCACACAGGAAACAGCTATGACCATGATTACGCCAAGCGCGCAATTAACCCTCA
CTAAAGGGAACAAAAGCTGGAGCTGCAAGCTTAATGTAGTCTTATGCAATACTCTTGTAGTCTTGCAACA
TGGTAACGATGAGTTAGCAACATGCCTTACAAGGAGAGAAAAAGCACCGTGCATGCCGATTGGTGGAAGT
AAGGTGGTACGATCGTGCCTTATTAGGAAGGCAACAGACGGGTCTGACATGGATTGGACGAACCACTGAA
TTGCCGCATTGCAGAGATATTGTATTTAAGTGCCTAGCTCGATACATAAACGGGTCTCTCTGGTTAGACC
AGATCTGAGCCTGGGAGCTCTCTGGCTAACTAGGGAACCCACTGCTTAAGCCTCAATAAAGCTTGCCTTG
AGTGCTTCAAGTAGTGTGTGCCCGTCTGTTGTGTGACTCTGGTAACTAGAGATCCCTCAGACCCTTTTAG
TCAGTGTGGAAAATCTCTAGCAGTGGCGCCCGAACAGGGACTTGAAAGCGAAAGGGAAACCAGAGGAGCT
CTCTCGACGCAGGACTCGGCTTGCTGAAGCGCGCACGGCAAGAGGCGAGGGGCGGCGACTGGTGAGTACG
CCAAAAATTTTGACTAGCGGAGGCTAGAAGGAGAGAGATGGGTGCGAGAGCGTCAGTATTAAGCGGGGGA
GAATTAGATCGCGATGGGAAAAAATTCGGTTAAGGCCAGGGGGAAAGAAAAAATATAAATTAAAACATAT
AGTATGGGCAAGCAGGGAGCTAGAACGATTCGCAGTTAATCCTGGCCTGTTAGAAACATCAGAAGGCTGT
AGACAAATACTGGGACAGCTACAACCATCCCTTCAGACAGGATCAGAAGAACTTAGATCATTATATAATA
CAGTAGCAACCCTCTATTGTGTGCATCAAAGGATAGAGATAAAAGACACCAAGGAAGCTTTAGACAAGAT
AGAGGAAGAGCAAAACAAAAGTAAGACCACCGCACAGCAAGCGGCCGCTGATCTTCAGACCTGGAGGAGG
AGATATGAGGGACAATTGGAGAAGTGAATTATATAAATATAAAGTAGTAAAAATTGAACCATTAGGAGTA
GCACCCACCAAGGCAAAGAGAAGAGTGGTGCAGAGAGAAAAAAGAGCAGTGGGAATAGGAGCTTTGTTCC
TTGGGTTCTTGGGAGCAGCAGGAAGCACTATGGGCGCAGCGTCAATGACGCTGACGGTACAGGCCAGACA
ATTATTGTCTGGTATAGTGCAGCAGCAGAACAATTTGCTGAGGGCTATTGAGGCGCAACAGCATCTGTTG
CAACTCACAGTCTGGGGCATCAAGCAGCTCCAGGCAAGAATCCTGGCTGTGGAAAGATACCTAAAGGATC
AACAGCTCCTGGGGATTTGGGGTTGCTCTGGAAAACTCATTTGCACCACTGCTGTGCCTTGGAATGCTAG
TTGGAGTAATAAATCTCTGGAACAGATTTGGAATCACACGACCTGGATGGAGTGGGACAGAGAAATTAAC
AATTACACAAGCTTAATACACTCCTTAATTGAAGAATCGCAAAACCAGCAAGAAAAGAATGAACAAGAAT
TATTGGAATTAGATAAATGGGCAAGTTTGTGGAATTGGTTTAACATAACAAATTGGCTGTGGTATATAAA
ATTATTCATAATGATAGTAGGAGGCTTGGTAGGTTTAAGAATAGTTTTTGCTGTACTTTCTATAGTGAAT
AGAGTTAGGCAGGGATATTCACCATTATCGTTTCAGACCCACCTCCCAACCCCGAGGGGACCCAGAGAGG
GCCTATTTCCCATGATTCCTTCATATTTGCATATACGATACAAGGCTGTTAGAGAGATAATTAGAATTAA
TTTGACTGTAAACACAAAGATATTAGTACAAAATACGTGACGTAGAAAGTAATAATTTCTTGGGTAGTTT
GCAGTTTTAAAATTATGTTTTAAAATGGACTATCATATGCTTACCGTAACTTGAAAGTATTTCGATTTCT
TGGCTTTATATATCTTGTGGAAAGGACGAAACACCGTCCAGCCAAGCAGACGACCTGTTTTAGAGCTAGA
AATAGCAAGTTAAAATAAGGCTAGTCCGTTATCAACTTGAAAAAGTGGCACCGAGTCGGTGCTTTTTTAA
GCTTGGCGTAACTAGATCTTGAGACAAATGGCAGTATTCATCCACAATTTTAAAAGAAAAGGGGGGATTG
GGGGGTACAGTGCAGGGGAAAGAATAGTAGACATAATAGCAACAGACATACAAACTAAAGAATTACAAAA
ACAAATTACAAAAATTCAAAATTTTCGGGTTTATTACAGGGACAGCAGAGATCCACTTTGGCGCCGGCTC
GAGGGGG
