>Addgene plasmid #77640 | ARSG gRNA (BRDN0001147989) | depositor partial sequence | sequence record 145100 | Target Sequence
TCCAGCCAAGCAGACGACCT
