>Addgene plasmid #77640 | ARSG gRNA (BRDN0001147989) | addgene partial sequence | sequence record 150393 | pS2-R 5'-TAGTTTGTATGTCTGTTGCTATTA-3'
AATTGTGGATGAATACTGCCATTTGTCTCATGATCTAGTTACGCCAAGCTTAAAAAAGCACCGACTCGGT
GCCACTTTTTCAAGTTGATAACGGACTAGCCTTATTTTAACTTGCTATTTCTAGCTCTAAAACAGGTCGT
CTGCTTGGCTGGACGGTGTTTCGTCCTTTCCACAAGATATATAAAGCCAAGAAATCGAAATACTTTCAAG
TTACGGTAAGCATATGATAGTCCATTTTAAAACATAATTTTAAAACTGCAAACTACCCAAGAAATTATTA
CTTTCTACGTCACGTATTTTGTACTAATATCTTTGTGTTTACAGTCAAATTAATTCTAATTATCTCTCTA
ACAGCCTTGTATCGTATATGCAAATATGAAGGAATCATGGGAAATAGGCCCTCTCTGGGTCCCCTCGGGG
TTGGGAGGTGGGTCTGAAACGATAATGGTGAATATCCCTGCCTAACTCTATTCACTATAGAAAGTACAGC
AAAAACTATTCTTAAACCTACCAAGCCTCCTACTATCATTATGAATAATTTTATATACCACAGCCAATTT
GTTATGTTAAACCAATTCCACAAACTTGCCCATTTATCTAATTCCAATAATTCTTGTTCATTCTTTTCTT
GCTGGTTTTGCGATTCTTCAATTAAGGAGTGTATTAAGCTTGTGTAATTGTTA
